Addgene plasmid #163300: Q6L2S1
Purpose: Inducible expression of UniProt identifier Q6L2S1
Depositing lab: Martin Engqvist. Depositing organization: Chalmers University of Technology. Publication: Experimental and computational investigation of enzyme functional annotations uncovers misannotation in the EC 1.1.3.15 enzyme class. Rembeza E, Engqvist MKM. PLoS Comput Biol. 2021 Sep 23;17(9):e1009446. doi: 10.1371/journal.pcbi.1009446. eCollection 2021 Sep. PubMed 34555022.
Backbone
  Vector backbone: pET21a(+)
  Vector type: Bacterial Expression
Growth in bacteria
  Bacterial resistance: Ampicillin, 100 μg/mL
  Growth temperature: 37°C
  Growth strain: DH5alpha
  Copy number: High Copy
Gene/Insert
  Gene/Insert name: Q6L2S1 (alt name: flavoprotein oxidoreductase)
  Species: Picrophilus torridus
  Promoter: T7
  Tag / fusion protein: T7 (N terminal on backbone); 10xHis (C terminal on backbone)
  Cloning method: Unknown
  Sequencing primers: 5′ T7; 3′ T7-term
Terms and licenses: Academic/Nonprofit Terms; Industry Terms: Not Available to Industry
Depositor comments: Insert name is a UniProt identifier
How to cite: Q6L2S1 was a gift from Martin Engqvist (Addgene plasmid # 163300 ; http://n2t.net/addgene:163300 ; RRID:Addgene_163300)
