[The description below was written by a language model from this plasmid's Addgene catalogue record and pLannotate feature annotations shown in this document.]
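Description:
Q6L2S1 is a bacterial expression plasmid built on the pET21a(+) backbone for inducible production of a Picrophilus torridus protein, annotated as a flavoprotein oxidoreductase and named here by its UniProt identifier. The sequenced record is 6,734 nt. It is maintained in E. coli through a ColE1/pMB1-type origin and selected with ampicillin via the β-lactamase gene and its own promoter. The catalogue lists it as high copy, although the feature table also shows the rop gene and bom region typical of pBR322-derived pET vectors, which normally moderate copy number. An f1 origin is present, allowing single-stranded DNA production with helper phage. Short tetracycline-resistance fragments are non-functional remnants of the pBR322 ancestry.

The expression cassette consists of a T7 promoter immediately followed by a lac operator, the strong ribosome binding site from T7 gene 10, the open reading frame, and a T7 terminator. The plasmid also carries lacI under its own promoter, so the repressor holds the cassette off until IPTG or lactose is added. Transcription additionally requires a host supplying T7 RNA polymerase. The insert itself was not annotated by the automated tool, but it presumably lies in the unannotated stretch between the RBS and the C-terminal histidine tag. The catalogue lists an N-terminal T7 tag and a C-terminal 10xHis tag, while the feature table detects only a partial 9xHis match and no T7 tag. The polyhistidine tag allows purification by metal-affinity chromatography. The plasmid was deposited in connection with a study testing functional annotations in the EC 1.1.3.15 enzyme class, consistent with use for recombinant expression and activity assays.
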