Features (pLannotate 1.2.2; 18 found; start..end, strand, type, name):
      1..19      +  promoter       T7 promoter: promoter for bacteriophage T7 RNA polymerase
     20..44      +  protein_bind   lac operator: The lac repressor binds to the lac operator to inhibit transcription in E. coli. This inhibition can be relieved by adding lactose or isopropyl-β-D-thiogalactopyranoside (IPTG). lac repressor encoded by lacI
     59..81      +  RBS            RBS: efficient ribosome binding site from bacteriophage T7 gene 10 (Olins and Rangwala, 1989)
   1460..1483    +  CDS            9xHis (fragment): 9xHis affinity tag
   1493..1542    +  CDS            SET1 (fragment): solubility-enhancement tag derived from T7 phage gene 10B
   1550..1597    +  terminator     T7 terminator: transcription terminator for bacteriophage T7 RNA polymerase
   1634..2062    +  rep_origin     f1 ori (sequence partly withheld): f1 bacteriophage origin of replication; arrow indicates direction of (+) strand synthesis
   2115..2219    +  promoter       AmpR promoter: bla
   2220..3080    +  CDS            AmpR: β-lactamase; bla; confers resistance to ampicillin, carbenicillin, and related antibiotics
   3251..3839    +  rep_origin     ori: high-copy-number ColE1/pMB1/pBR322/pUC origin of replication
   4025..4164    -  misc_feature   bom: basis of mobility region from pBR322
   4266..4457    -  CDS            rop: Rop protein, which maintains plasmids at low copy number; rop
   4474..4854    +  CDS            YPB1_ECOLX: Protein predicted: Swiss-Prot protein existence level 4. From Escherichia coli.
   4926..5217    -  CDS            TcR (fragment): tetracycline efflux protein; tet; confers resistance to tetracycline
   5232..5253    -  protein_bind   CAP binding site: CAP binding activates transcription in the presence of cAMP. E. coli catabolite activator protein
   5266..6348    -  CDS            lacI: lac repressor; lacI; The lac repressor binds to the lac operator to inhibit transcription in E. coli. This inhibition can be relieved by adding lactose or isopropyl-β-D-thiogalactopyranoside (IPTG).
   6349..6426    -  promoter       lacI promoter: lacI
   6434..6713    -  CDS            TcR (fragment): tetracycline efflux protein; tet; confers resistance to tetracycline
>Addgene plasmid #163300 | Q6L2S1 | addgene full sequence | sequence record 354303 | Addgene NGS Result
TAATACGACTCACTATAGGGGAATTGTGAGCGGATAACAATTCCCCTCTAGAAATAATTTTGTTTAACTT
TAAGAAGGAGATATACATATGAACGACGTTATTAATGAAATCATCAAAGCGGCGGGTATTAATAATGTAC
TGACGGACAATGAGCACTTGATCATTTATCGTAAGGGTTCTATTGATCGTATGGAGAAGATTCCGTTGTG
TGTTGTGAAAATCACTGATGAGAATATCATCAGTCGTGTATTAAAGATTGCATCCAAGTATCACCTGAAC
GTGATCGCGCGTGGTGGTGGCTCTAGTCCAACAGGAGCGGTCGTTCCTGTAGAAAACACTATCGTTCTGG
ACATGCGCCCGCTGAATAATATTCGCGTGAACTTCAAGGACGGTTACGTAGAGGCTTACGCGGGCGCGAC
GCTGCAAGAGGTGAATAACGAATGTATGAAGTATGGTTATTTCTTTCCACCGGATCCTTCGTCTGTGTCA
ACCGCGACAGTAGGCGGTGCAGTTAATGAGAACAGCGGCGGCATGCGCTGCGCACGTTACGGCGTGGTCA
AAGATTGGGTACTCAAACTGGACTGCGTGTTAGCGAACGGGGAAGAGACATCATTCGGTGAGACCATCTA
CAAGAATCGCGGCGGCTTTAACCTGGTAGATCTTATCTGCGGCAGTGAAGGCACACTGTGTATTGTCAAG
AAGGCATACTTGAAGATTCTGGGTTTGCCGGGTAAAATCTATCGTATTGCCGGCTTTTATGATAATATTG
ACGATGCCATGGATGCCATTCTTAAAATTCGTATGCTGAATCCGTTGATCTTGGAGTTTGCGGATTACTA
TGGTATCGCAGCCGCAAATAAAATCAAGCGTTTTAACTATCCCGAGGTAAATGGCGGAATGGTCCTGGTC
GATACGGATTTCTCCCAAGATGATTTCAATAAAATTAAGAATATTATCGAGGAGCGTGCCATGAAAATTG
TTGTGCCGCAAGGAAAAGAATTTGACGAGATCTTTGAGATCCGTCGTATTGCATTCGCTGCCCCCGGCTT
GCTGTATCCAGGTTTCATTGATGGTGACATCGTTGTTCCGATTTCCCGCCTTTCGGAAGCTCTCAAAGGG
ATCGACGATATTCGTCGTAAATATAACGTATACATCGCCACCTGTGGTCACGCAGGCGACGGAAACCTTC
ACCCCCAAGTCGGCGCTGATCCTGGTGAACAGTGGAATAACGCCGTAAGTGCCATGAACGAGATTAATAT
GTTAGCGATCAAATTGGGCGGGTCGGTCTCGGGCGAGCACGGCATCGGTAAAACCAAAATCGGAATGCTG
AAGGAGCAGTTCCGTTATAAGAATCAGGAAAAGAGCCTGTACTTTATGAACAAGATTAAGAAAATCTTTG
ATCCAGATAATATCCTCAACCGCGGTGATTTCATTGACGCGGCCGCACTCGAGCATCATCACCATCACCA
CCACCACCACCACTGAGATCCGGCTGCTAACAAAGCCCGAAAGGAAGCTGAGTTGGCTGCTGCCACCGCT
GAGCAATAACTAGCATAACCCCTTGGGGCCTCTAAACGGGTCTTGAGGGGTTTTTTGCTGAAAGGAGGAA
CTATATCCGGATTGGCGAATGGG
[124 nt withheld, positions 1634-1757]
C
[91 nt withheld, positions 1759-1849]
A
[49 nt withheld, positions 1851-1899]
CCTTTGACGTTGGAGTCCACGTTCTTT
[37 nt withheld, positions 1927-1963]
ACCCTATCTCGGTCTATTCTTTTGATTTATAAGGGATTTTGCCGATTTCGGCCTATTGGTTAAAAAATGA
GCTGATTTAACAAAAATTTAACGCGAATTTTAACAAAATATTAACGCTTACAATTTAGGTGGCACTTTTC
GGGGAAATGTGCGCGGAACCCCTATTTGTTTATTTTTCTAAATACATTCAAATATGTATCCGCTCATGAG
ACAATAACCCTGATAAATGCTTCAATAATATTGAAAAAGGAAGAGTATGAGTATTCAACATTTCCGTGTC
GCCCTTATTCCCTTTTTTGCGGCATTTTGCCTTCCTGTTTTTGCTCACCCAGAAACGCTGGTGAAAGTAA
AAGATGCTGAAGATCAGTTGGGTGCACGAGTGGGTTACATCGAACTGGATCTCAACAGCGGTAAGATCCT
TGAGAGTTTTCGCCCCGAAGAACGTTTTCCAATGATGAGCACTTTTAAAGTTCTGCTATGTGGCGCGGTA
TTATCCCGTATTGACGCCGGGCAAGAGCAACTCGGTCGCCGCATACACTATTCTCAGAATGACTTGGTTG
AGTACTCACCAGTCACAGAAAAGCATCTTACGGATGGCATGACAGTAAGAGAATTATGCAGTGCTGCCAT
AACCATGAGTGATAACACTGCGGCCAACTTACTTCTGACAACGATCGGAGGACCGAAGGAGCTAACCGCT
TTTTTGCACAACATGGGGGATCATGTAACTCGCCTTGATCGTTGGGAACCGGAGCTGAATGAAGCCATAC
CAAACGACGAGCGTGACACCACGATGCCTGCAGCAATGGCAACAACGTTGCGCAAACTATTAACTGGCGA
ACTACTTACTCTAGCTTCCCGGCAACAATTAATAGACTGGATGGAGGCGGATAAAGTTGCAGGACCACTT
CTGCGCTCGGCCCTTCCGGCTGGCTGGTTTATTGCTGATAAATCTGGAGCCGGTGAGCGTGGGTCTCGCG
GTATCATTGCAGCACTGGGGCCAGATGGTAAGCCCTCCCGTATCGTAGTTATCTACACGACGGGGAGTCA
GGCAACTATGGATGAACGAAATAGACAGATCGCTGAGATAGGTGCCTCACTGATTAAGCATTGGTAACTG
TCAGACCAAGTTTACTCATATATACTTTAGATTGATTTAAAACTTCATTTTTAATTTAAAAGGATCTAGG
TGAAGATCCTTTTTGATAATCTCATGACCAAAATCCCTTAACGTGAGTTTTCGTTCCACTGAGCGTCAGA
CCCCGTAGAAAAGATCAAAGGATCTTCTTGAGATCCTTTTTTTCTGCGCGTAATCTGCTGCTTGCAAACA
AAAAAACCACCGCTACCAGCGGTGGTTTGTTTGCCGGATCAAGAGCTACCAACTCTTTTTCCGAAGGTAA
CTGGCTTCAGCAGAGCGCAGATACCAAATACTGTCCTTCTAGTGTAGCCGTAGTTAGGCCACCACTTCAA
GAACTCTGTAGCACCGCCTACATACCTCGCTCTGCTAATCCTGTTACCAGTGGCTGCTGCCAGTGGCGAT
AAGTCGTGTCTTACCGGGTTGGACTCAAGACGATAGTTACCGGATAAGGCGCAGCGGTCGGGCTGAACGG
GGGGTTCGTGCACACAGCCCAGCTTGGAGCGAACGACCTACACCGAACTGAGATACCTACAGCGTGAGCT
ATGAGAAAGCGCCACGCTTCCCGAAGGGAGAAAGGCGGACAGGTATCCGGTAAGCGGCAGGGTCGGAACA
GGAGAGCGCACGAGGGAGCTTCCAGGGGGAAACGCCTGGTATCTTTATAGTCCTGTCGGGTTTCGCCACC
TCTGACTTGAGCGTCGATTTTTGTGATGCTCGTCAGGGGGGCGGAGCCTATGGAAAAACGCCAGCAACGC
GGCCTTTTTACGGTTCCTGGCCTTTTGCTGGCCTTTTGCTCACATGTTCTTTCCTGCGTTATCCCCTGAT
TCTGTGGATAACCGTATTACCGCCTTTGAGTGAGCTGATACCGCTCGCCGCAGCCGAACGACCGAGCGCA
GCGAGTCAGTGAGCGAGGAAGCGGAAGAGCGCCTGATGCGGTATTTTCTCCTTACGCATCTGTGCGGTAT
TTCACACCGCAATGGTGCACTCTCAGTACAATCTGCTCTGATGCCGCATAGTTAAGCCAGTATACACTCC
GCTATCGCTACGTGACTGGGTCATGGCTGCGCCCCGACACCCGCCAACACCCGCTGACGCGCCCTGACGG
GCTTGTCTGCTCCCGGCATCCGCTTACAGACAAGCTGTGACCGTCTCCGGGAGCTGCATGTGTCAGAGGT
TTTCACCGTCATCACCGAAACGCGCGAGGCAGCTGCGGTAAAGCTCATCAGCGTGGTCGTGAAGCGATTC
ACAGATGTCTGCCTGTTCATCCGCGTCCAGCTCGTTGAGTTTCTCCAGAAGCGTTAATGTCTGGCTTCTG
ATAAAGCGGGCCATGTTAAGGGCGGTTTTTTCCTGTTTGGTCACTGATGCCTCCGTGTAAGGGGGATTTC
TGTTCATGGGGGTAATGATACCGATGAAACGAGAGAGGATGCTCACGATACGGGTTACTGATGATGAACA
TGCCCGGTTACTGGAACGTTGTGAGGGTAAACAACTGGCGGTATGGATGCGGCGGGACCAGAGAAAAATC
ACTCAGGGTCAATGCCAGCGCTTCGTTAATACAGATGTAGGTGTTCCACAGGGTAGCCAGCAGCATCCTG
CGATGCAGATCCGGAACATAATGGTGCAGGGCGCTGACTTCCGCGTTTCCAGACTTTACGAAACACGGAA
ACCGAAGACCATTCATGTTGTTGCTCAGGTCGCAGACGTTTTGCAGCAGCAGTCGCTTCACGTTCGCTCG
CGTATCGGTGATTCATTCTGCTAACCAGTAAGGCAACCCCGCCAGCCTAGCCGGGTCCTCAACGACAGGA
GCACGATCATGCGCACCCGTGGGGCCGCCATGCCGGCGATAATGGCCTGCTTCTCGCCGAAACGTTTGGT
GGCGGGACCAGTGACGAAGGCTTGAGCGAGGGCGTGCAAGATTCCGAATACCGCAAGCGACAGGCCGATC
ATCGTCGCGCTCCAGCGAAAGCGGTCCTCGCCGAAAATGACCCAGAGCGCTGCCGGCACCTGTCCTACGA
GTTGCATGATAAAGAAGACAGTCATAAGTGCGGCGACGATAGTCATGCCCCGCGCCCACCGGAAGGAGCT
GACTGGGTTGAAGGCTCTCAAGGGCATCGGTCGAGATCCCGGTGCCTAATGAGTGAGCTAACTTACATTA
ATTGCGTTGCGCTCACTGCCCGCTTTCCAGTCGGGAAACCTGTCGTGCCAGCTGCATTAATGAATCGGCC
AACGCGCGGGGAGAGGCGGTTTGCGTATTGGGCGCCAGGGTGGTTTTTCTTTTCACCAGTGAGACGGGCA
ACAGCTGATTGCCCTTCACCGCCTGGCCCTGAGAGAGTTGCAGCAAGCGGTCCACGCTGGTTTGCCCCAG
CAGGCGAAAATCCTGTTTGATGGTGGTTAACGGCGGGATATAACATGAGCTGTCTTCGGTATCGTCGTAT
CCCACTACCGAGATATCCGCACCAACGCGCAGCCCGGACTCGGTAATGGCGCGCATTGCGCCCAGCGCCA
TCTGATCGTTGGCAACCAGCATCGCAGTGGGAACGATGCCCTCATTCAGCATTTGCATGGTTTGTTGAAA
ACCGGACATGGCACTCCAGTCGCCTTCCCGTTCCGCTATCGGCTGAATTTGATTGCGAGTGAGATATTTA
TGCCAGCCAGCCAGACGCAGACGCGCCGAGACAGAACTTAATGGGCCCGCTAACAGCGCGATTTGCTGGT
GACCCAATGCGACCAGATGCTCCACGCCCAGTCGCGTACCGTCTTCATGGGAGAAAATAATACTGTTGAT
GGGTGTCTGGTCAGAGACATCAAGAAATAACGCCGGAACATTAGTGCAGGCAGCTTCCACAGCAATGGCA
TCCTGGTCATCCAGCGGATAGTTAATGATCAGCCCACTGACGCGTTGCGCGAGAAGATTGTGCACCGCCG
CTTTACAGGCTTCGACGCCGCTTCGTTCTACCATCGACACCACCACGCTGGCACCCAGTTGATCGGCGCG
AGATTTAATCGCCGCGACAATTTGCGACGGCGCGTGCAGGGCCAGACTGGAGGTGGCAACGCCAATCAGC
AACGACTGTTTGCCCGCCAGTTGTTGTGCCACGCGGTTGGGAATGTAATTCAGCTCCGCCATCGCCGCTT
CCACTTTTTCCCGCGTTTTCGCAGAAACGTGGCTGGCCTGGTTCACCACGCGGGAAACGGTCTGATAAGA
GACACCGGCATACTCTGCGACATCGTATAACGTTACTGGTTTCACATTCACCACCCTGAATTGACTCTCT
TCCGGGCGCTATCATGCCATACCGCGAAAGGTTTTGCGCCATTCGATGGTGTCCGGGATCTCGACGCTCT
CCCTTATGCGACTCCTGCATTAGGAAGCAGCCCAGTAGTAGGTTGAGGCCGTTGAGCACCGCCGCCGCAA
GGAATGGTGCATGCAAGGAGATGGCGCCCAACAGTCCCCCGGCCACGGGGCCTGCCACCATACCCACGCC
GAAACAAGCGCTCATGAGCCCGAAGTGGCGAGCCCGATCTTCCCCATCGGTGATGTCGGCGATATAGGCG
CCAGCAACCGCACCTGTGGCGCCGGTGATGCCGGCCACGATGCGTCCGGCGTAGAGGATCGAGATCTCGA
TCCCGCGAAAT
