>Addgene plasmid #163300 | Q6L2S1 | depositor partial sequence | sequence record 316474 | insert gene sequence
ATGAACGACGTTATTAATGAAATCATCAAAGCGGCGGGTATTAATAATGTACTGACGGACAATGAGCACT
TGATCATTTATCGTAAGGGTTCTATTGATCGTATGGAGAAGATTCCGTTGTGTGTTGTGAAAATCACTGA
TGAGAATATCATCAGTCGTGTATTAAAGATTGCATCCAAGTATCACCTGAACGTGATCGCGCGTGGTGGT
GGCTCTAGTCCAACAGGAGCGGTCGTTCCTGTAGAAAACACTATCGTTCTGGACATGCGCCCGCTGAATA
ATATTCGCGTGAACTTCAAGGACGGTTACGTAGAGGCTTACGCGGGCGCGACGCTGCAAGAGGTGAATAA
CGAATGTATGAAGTATGGTTATTTCTTTCCACCGGATCCTTCGTCTGTGTCAACCGCGACAGTAGGCGGT
GCAGTTAATGAGAACAGCGGCGGCATGCGCTGCGCACGTTACGGCGTGGTCAAAGATTGGGTACTCAAAC
TGGACTGCGTGTTAGCGAACGGGGAAGAGACATCATTCGGTGAGACCATCTACAAGAATCGCGGCGGCTT
TAACCTGGTAGATCTTATCTGCGGCAGTGAAGGCACACTGTGTATTGTCAAGAAGGCATACTTGAAGATT
CTGGGTTTGCCGGGTAAAATCTATCGTATTGCCGGCTTTTATGATAATATTGACGATGCCATGGATGCCA
TTCTTAAAATTCGTATGCTGAATCCGTTGATCTTGGAGTTTGCGGATTACTATGGTATCGCAGCCGCAAA
TAAAATCAAGCGTTTTAACTATCCCGAGGTAAATGGCGGAATGGTCCTGGTCGATACGGATTTCTCCCAA
GATGATTTCAATAAAATTAAGAATATTATCGAGGAGCGTGCCATGAAAATTGTTGTGCCGCAAGGAAAAG
AATTTGACGAGATCTTTGAGATCCGTCGTATTGCATTCGCTGCCCCCGGCTTGCTGTATCCAGGTTTCAT
TGATGGTGACATCGTTGTTCCGATTTCCCGCCTTTCGGAAGCTCTCAAAGGGATCGACGATATTCGTCGT
AAATATAACGTATACATCGCCACCTGTGGTCACGCAGGCGACGGAAACCTTCACCCCCAAGTCGGCGCTG
ATCCTGGTGAACAGTGGAATAACGCCGTAAGTGCCATGAACGAGATTAATATGTTAGCGATCAAATTGGG
CGGGTCGGTCTCGGGCGAGCACGGCATCGGTAAAACCAAAATCGGAATGCTGAAGGAGCAGTTCCGTTAT
AAGAATCAGGAAAAGAGCCTGTACTTTATGAACAAGATTAAGAAAATCTTTGATCCAGATAATATCCTCA
ACCGCGGTGATTTCATTGACGCGGCCGCACTCGAGCATCATCACCAT
